Addgene plasmid #78029: CKM gRNA (BRDN0001146579)
Purpose: 3rd generation lentiviral gRNA plasmid targeting human CKM
Depositing lab: John Doench & David Root. Depositing organization: Broad Institute. Publication: Optimized sgRNA design to maximize activity and minimize off-target effects of CRISPR-Cas9. Doench JG, Fusi N, Sullender M, Hegde M, Vaimberg EW, Donovan KF, Smith I, Tothova Z, Wilen C, Orchard R, Virgin HW, Listgarten J, Root DE. Nat Biotechnol. 2016 Jan 18. doi: 10.1038/nbt.3437. PubMed 26780180.
Backbone
  Vector backbone: lentiGuide-Puro
  Backbone manufacturer: Zhang Lab (Addgene plasmid # 52963)
  Vector type: Mammalian Expression, Lentiviral, CRISPR
  Selectable markers: Puromycin
Growth in bacteria
  Bacterial resistance: Ampicillin, 100 μg/mL
  Growth temperature: 37°C
  Growth strain: DH5alpha
  Copy number: High Copy
Gene/Insert
  Gene/Insert name: CKM (alt names: CKM; NM_001824.4)
  gRNA/shRNA sequence: ATCATCTCGGATCGCCACGG
  Species: H. sapiens (human)
  Entrez Gene: CKM (a.k.a. CKMM, CPK-M, M-CK)
  Promoter: hU6
  Cloning method: Unknown
  Sequencing primers: 5′ U6-F; 3′ pS2-R
Terms and licenses: Academic/Nonprofit Terms; Industry Terms: Not Available to Industry
Depositor comments: The gRNA was designed to target the following Genbank reference sequence(s): NM_001824.4. Note that this plasmid does NOT contain Cas9. It should be used in conjunction with lentiCas9-Blast (Addgene #52962) or otherwise with cell lines already expressing Cas9. Browse the full kinome gRNA library at http://www.addgene.org/pooled-library/broadgpp-human-kinome/ or visit http://www.broadinstitute.org/rnai/public/ for detailed protocols and information.
How to cite: CKM gRNA (BRDN0001146579) was a gift from John Doench & David Root (Addgene plasmid # 78029 ; http://n2t.net/addgene:78029 ; RRID:Addgene_78029)
