[The description below was written by a language model from this plasmid's Addgene catalogue record and pLannotate feature annotations shown in this document.]
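Description:
CKM gRNA (BRDN0001146579) is a third-generation lentiviral CRISPR guide plasmid built on the lentiGuide-Puro backbone and designed to target the human CKM gene (muscle creatine kinase; reference transcript NM_001824.4). In bacteria it is maintained through a high-copy ColE1/pUC-type origin with ampicillin resistance. The backbone also carries an f1 origin, an SV40 origin and poly(A) signal, and remnants of a lac/T7/T3 cloning region.

The viral transfer cassette begins with an RSV promoter fused to a truncated HIV-1 5' LTR, which makes genomic RNA production Tat-independent. This is followed by the Ψ packaging signal with a partial gag fragment and the Rev response element for nuclear export of the full-length transcript. Within the provirus, a human U6 RNA polymerase III promoter drives the CKM-specific spacer joined to the Streptococcus pyogenes Cas9 guide RNA scaffold. A cPPT/CTS element that aids nuclear import lies downstream. A second cassette uses the EF-1α core promoter with its intron A to express puromycin N-acetyltransferase, allowing selection of transduced mammalian cells. WPRE follows to enhance transcript expression, and the cassette ends in a self-inactivating ΔU3 3' LTR.

The plasmid does not encode Cas9, so it is intended for use in cells that already express Cas9 or together with a separate Cas9 lentiviral vector. It belongs to a human kinome guide collection generated with optimized sgRNA design rules, and is suited to knocking out CKM after lentiviral delivery and puromycin selection.
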