Features (pLannotate 1.2.2; 29 found; start..end, strand, type, name):
     14..80      +  CDS            small t antigen (fragment): SV40 (simian virus 40) small t antigen
    106..317     +  promoter       EF-1α core promoter: core promoter for human elongation factor EF-1α
    318..1256    +  intron         EF-1α intron A: intron upstream of the start codon of human EF-1α
   1278..1877    +  CDS            PuroR (fragment): puromycin N-acetyltransferase; pac from Streptomyces; confers resistance to puromycin
   1893..2481    +  misc_feature   WPRE: woodchuck hepatitis virus posttranscriptional regulatory element
   2532..2551    +  misc_feature   cPPT/CTS (fragment): central polypurine tract and central termination sequence of HIV-1
   2553..2786    +  LTR            3' LTR (ΔU3): self-inactivating 3' long terminal repeat (LTR) from HIV-1
   2864..2985    +  polyA_signal   SV40 poly(A) signal: SV40 polyadenylation signal
   3025..3160    +  rep_origin     SV40 ori: SV40 origin of replication
   3181..3199    -  promoter       T7 promoter: promoter for bacteriophage T7 RNA polymerase
   3207..3362    +  CDS            lacZα (fragment): LacZα fragment of β-galactosidase; lacZ fragment
   3367..3795    +  rep_origin     f1 ori (sequence partly withheld): f1 bacteriophage origin of replication; arrow indicates direction of (+) strand synthesis
   3848..3952    +  promoter       AmpR promoter: bla
   3953..4813    +  CDS            AmpR: β-lactamase; bla; confers resistance to ampicillin, carbenicillin, and related antibiotics
   4984..5572    +  rep_origin     ori: high-copy-number ColE1/pMB1/pBR322/pUC origin of replication
   5755..5847    +  CDS            lacI (fragment): lac repressor; lacI; The lac repressor binds to the lac operator to inhibit transcription in E. coli. This inhibition can be relieved by adding lactose or isopropyl-β-D-thiogalactopyranoside (IPTG).
   5860..5881    +  protein_bind   CAP binding site: CAP binding activates transcription in the presence of cAMP. E. coli catabolite activator protein
   5896..5926    +  promoter       lac promoter: promoter for the E. coli lac operon
   5934..5950    +  protein_bind   lac operator: The lac repressor binds to the lac operator to inhibit transcription in E. coli. This inhibition can be relieved by adding lactose or isopropyl-β-D-thiogalactopyranoside (IPTG). lac repressor encoded by lacI
   5995..6013    +  promoter       T3 promoter: promoter for bacteriophage T3 RNA polymerase
   6041..6267    +  promoter       RSV promoter: Rous sarcoma virus enhancer/promoter
   6268..6448    +  LTR            5' LTR (truncated): truncated 5' long terminal repeat (LTR) from HIV-1
   6495..6620    +  misc_feature   HIV-1 Ψ: packaging signal of human immunodeficiency virus type 1
   6604..6967    +  CDS            HIV-1 gag (fragment): gag protein from human immunodeficiency virus 1; gag
   7113..7346    +  misc_feature   RRE: The Rev response element (RRE) of HIV-1 allows for Rev-dependent mRNA export from the nucleus to the cytoplasm.
   7723..7749    +  CDS            Rev (fragment): human immunodeficiency virus 1 (HIV-1) Rev protein; rev; enhances nuclear export of unspliced and incompletely spliced viral mRNAs
   7753..7993    +  promoter       U6 promoter: RNA polymerase III promoter for human U6 snRNA
   8023..8098    +  misc_RNA       gRNA scaffold: guide RNA scaffold for the Streptococcus pyogenes CRISPR/Cas9 system
   8154..8271    +  misc_feature   cPPT/CTS: central polypurine tract and central termination sequence of HIV-1
>Addgene plasmid #78029 | CKM gRNA (BRDN0001146579) | addgene full sequence | sequence record 188860 | Addgene Assembled Sequence
CCCGGGTGCAAAGATGGATAAAGTTTTAAACAGAGAGGAATCTTTGCAGCTAATGGACCTTCTAGGTCTT
GAAAGGAGTGGGAATTGGCTCCGGTGCCCGTCAGTGGGCAGAGCGCACATCGCCCACAGTCCCCGAGAAG
TTGGGGGGAGGGGTCGGCAATTGATCCGGTGCCTAGAGAAGGTGGCGCGGGGTAAACTGGGAAAGTGATG
TCGTGTACTGGCTCCGCCTTTTTCCCGAGGGTGGGGGAGAACCGTATATAAGTGCAGTAGTCGCCGTGAA
CGTTCTTTTTCGCAACGGGTTTGCCGCCAGAACACAGGTAAGTGCCGTGTGTGGTTCCCGCGGGCCTGGC
CTCTTTACGGGTTATGGCCCTTGCGTGCCTTGAATTACTTCCACCTGGCTGCAGTACGTGATTCTTGATC
CCGAGCTTCGGGTTGGAAGTGGGTGGGAGAGTTCGAGGCCTTGCGCTTAAGGAGCCCCTTCGCCTCGTGC
TTGAGTTGAGGCCTGGCCTGGGCGCTGGGGCCGCCGCGTGCGAATCTGGTGGCACCTTCGCGCCTGTCTC
GCTGCTTTCGATAAGTCTCTAGCCATTTAAAATTTTTGATGACCTGCTGCGACGCTTTTTTTCTGGCAAG
ATAGTCTTGTAAATGCGGGCCAAGATCTGCACACTGGTATTTCGGTTTTTGGGGCCGCGGGCGGCGACGG
GGCCCGTGCGTCCCAGCGCACATGTTCGGCGAGGCGGGGCCTGCGAGCGCGGCCACCGAGAATCGGACGG
GGGTAGTCTCAAGCTGGCCGGCCTGCTCTGGTGCCTGGCCTCGCGCCGCCGTGTATCGCCCCGCCCTGGG
CGGCAAGGCTGGCCCGGTCGGCACCAGTTGCGTGAGCGGAAAGATGGCCGCTTCCCGGCCCTGCTGCAGG
GAGCTCAAAATGGAGGACGCGGCGCTCGGGAGAGCGGGCGGGTGAGTCACCCACACAAAGGAAAAGGGCC
TTTCCGTCCTCAGCCGTCGCTTCATGTGACTCCACGGAGTACCGGGCGCCGTCCAGGCACCTCGATTAGT
TCTCGAGCTTTTGGAGTACGTCGTCTTTAGGTTGGGGGGAGGGGTTTTATGCGATGGAGTTTCCCCACAC
TGAGTGGGTGGAGACTGAAGTTAGGCCAGCTTGGCACTTGATGTAATTCTCCTTGGAATTTGCCCTTTTT
GAGTTTGGATCTTGGTTCATTCTCAAGCCTCAGACAGTGGTTCAAAGTTTTTTTCTTCCATTTCAGGTGT
CGTGACGTACGGCCACCATGACCGAGTACAAGCCCACGGTGCGCCTCGCCACCCGCGACGACGTCCCCAG
GGCCGTACGCACCCTCGCCGCCGCGTTCGCCGACTACCCCGCCACGCGCCACACCGTCGATCCGGACCGC
CACATCGAGCGGGTCACCGAGCTGCAAGAACTCTTCCTCACGCGCGTCGGGCTCGACATCGGCAAGGTGT
GGGTCGCGGACGACGGCGCCGCCGTGGCGGTCTGGACCACGCCGGAGAGCGTCGAAGCGGGGGCGGTGTT
CGCCGAGATCGGCCCGCGCATGGCCGAGTTGAGCGGTTCCCGGCTGGCCGCGCAGCAACAGATGGAAGGC
CTCCTGGCGCCGCACCGGCCCAAGGAGCCCGCGTGGTTCCTGGCCACCGTCGGAGTCTCGCCCGACCACC
AGGGCAAGGGTCTGGGCAGCGCCGTCGTGCTCCCCGGAGTGGAGGCGGCCGAGCGCGCCGGGGTGCCCGC
CTTCCTGGAGACCTCCGCGCCCCGCAACCTCCCCTTCTACGAGCGGCTCGGCTTCACCGTCACCGCCGAC
GTCGAGGTGCCCGAAGGACCGCGCACCTGGTGCATGACCCGCAAGCCCGGTGCCTGAACGCGTTAAGTCG
ACAATCAACCTCTGGATTACAAAATTTGTGAAAGATTGACTGGTATTCTTAACTATGTTGCTCCTTTTAC
GCTATGTGGATACGCTGCTTTAATGCCTTTGTATCATGCTATTGCTTCCCGTATGGCTTTCATTTTCTCC
TCCTTGTATAAATCCTGGTTGCTGTCTCTTTATGAGGAGTTGTGGCCCGTTGTCAGGCAACGTGGCGTGG
TGTGCACTGTGTTTGCTGACGCAACCCCCACTGGTTGGGGCATTGCCACCACCTGTCAGCTCCTTTCCGG
GACTTTCGCTTTCCCCCTCCCTATTGCCACGGCGGAACTCATCGCCGCCTGCCTTGCCCGCTGCTGGACA
GGGGCTCGGCTGTTGGGCACTGACAATTCCGTGGTGTTGTCGGGGAAATCATCGTCCTTTCCTTGGCTGC
TCGCCTGTGTTGCCACCTGGATTCTGCGCGGGACGTCCTTCTGCTACGTCCCTTCGGCCCTCAATCCAGC
GGACCTTCCTTCCCGCGGCCTGCTGCCGGCTCTGCGGCCTCTTCCGCGTCTTCGCCTTCGCCCTCAGACG
AGTCGGATCTCCCTTTGGGCCGCCTCCCCGCGTCGACTTTAAGACCAATGACTTACAAGGCAGCTGTAGA
TCTTAGCCACTTTTTAAAAGAAAAGGGGGGACTGGAAGGGCTAATTCACTCCCAACGAAGACAAGATCTG
CTTTTTGCTTGTACTGGGTCTCTCTGGTTAGACCAGATCTGAGCCTGGGAGCTCTCTGGCTAACTAGGGA
ACCCACTGCTTAAGCCTCAATAAAGCTTGCCTTGAGTGCTTCAAGTAGTGTGTGCCCGTCTGTTGTGTGA
CTCTGGTAACTAGAGATCCCTCAGACCCTTTTAGTCAGTGTGGAAAATCTCTAGCAGTACGTATAGTAGT
TCATGTCATCTTATTATTCAGTATTTATAACTTGCAAAGAAATGAATATCAGAGAGTGAGAGGAACTTGT
TTATTGCAGCTTATAATGGTTACAAATAAAGCAATAGCATCACAAATTTCACAAATAAAGCATTTTTTTC
ACTGCATTCTAGTTGTGGTTTGTCCAAACTCATCAATGTATCTTATCATGTCTGGCTCTAGCTATCCCGC
CCCTAACTCCGCCCATCCCGCCCCTAACTCCGCCCAGTTCCGCCCATTCTCCGCCCCATGGCTGACTAAT
TTTTTTTATTTATGCAGAGGCCGAGGCCGCCTCGGCCTCTGAGCTATTCCAGAAGTAGTGAGGAGGCTTT
TTTGGAGGCCTAGGGACGTACCCAATTCGCCCTATAGTGAGTCGTATTACGCGCGCTCACTGGCCGTCGT
TTTACAACGTCGTGACTGGGAAAACCCTGGCGTTACCCAACTTAATCGCCTTGCAGCACATCCCCCTTTC
GCCAGCTGGCGTAATAGCGAAGAGGCCCGCACCGATCGCCCTTCCCAACAGTTGCGCAGCCTGAATGGCG
AATGGG
[124 nt withheld, positions 3367-3490]
C
[91 nt withheld, positions 3492-3582]
A
[49 nt withheld, positions 3584-3632]
CCTTTGACGTTGGAGTCCACGTTCTTT
[37 nt withheld, positions 3660-3696]
ACCCTATCTCGGTCTATTCTTTTGATTTATAAGGGATTTTGCCGATTTCGGCCTATTGGTTAAAAAATGA
GCTGATTTAACAAAAATTTAACGCGAATTTTAACAAAATATTAACGCTTACAATTTAGGTGGCACTTTTC
GGGGAAATGTGCGCGGAACCCCTATTTGTTTATTTTTCTAAATACATTCAAATATGTATCCGCTCATGAG
ACAATAACCCTGATAAATGCTTCAATAATATTGAAAAAGGAAGAGTATGAGTATTCAACATTTCCGTGTC
GCCCTTATTCCCTTTTTTGCGGCATTTTGCCTTCCTGTTTTTGCTCACCCAGAAACGCTGGTGAAAGTAA
AAGATGCTGAAGATCAGTTGGGTGCACGAGTGGGTTACATCGAACTGGATCTCAACAGCGGTAAGATCCT
TGAGAGTTTTCGCCCCGAAGAACGTTTTCCAATGATGAGCACTTTTAAAGTTCTGCTATGTGGCGCGGTA
TTATCCCGTATTGACGCCGGGCAAGAGCAACTCGGTCGCCGCATACACTATTCTCAGAATGACTTGGTTG
AGTACTCACCAGTCACAGAAAAGCATCTTACGGATGGCATGACAGTAAGAGAATTATGCAGTGCTGCCAT
AACCATGAGTGATAACACTGCGGCCAACTTACTTCTGACAACGATCGGAGGACCGAAGGAGCTAACCGCT
TTTTTGCACAACATGGGGGATCATGTAACTCGCCTTGATCGTTGGGAACCGGAGCTGAATGAAGCCATAC
CAAACGACGAGCGTGACACCACGATGCCTGTAGCAATGGCAACAACGTTGCGCAAACTATTAACTGGCGA
ACTACTTACTCTAGCTTCCCGGCAACAATTAATAGACTGGATGGAGGCGGATAAAGTTGCAGGACCACTT
CTGCGCTCGGCCCTTCCGGCTGGCTGGTTTATTGCTGATAAATCTGGAGCCGGTGAGCGTGGGTCTCGCG
GTATCATTGCAGCACTGGGGCCAGATGGTAAGCCCTCCCGTATCGTAGTTATCTACACGACGGGGAGTCA
GGCAACTATGGATGAACGAAATAGACAGATCGCTGAGATAGGTGCCTCACTGATTAAGCATTGGTAACTG
TCAGACCAAGTTTACTCATATATACTTTAGATTGATTTAAAACTTCATTTTTAATTTAAAAGGATCTAGG
TGAAGATCCTTTTTGATAATCTCATGACCAAAATCCCTTAACGTGAGTTTTCGTTCCACTGAGCGTCAGA
CCCCGTAGAAAAGATCAAAGGATCTTCTTGAGATCCTTTTTTTCTGCGCGTAATCTGCTGCTTGCAAACA
AAAAAACCACCGCTACCAGCGGTGGTTTGTTTGCCGGATCAAGAGCTACCAACTCTTTTTCCGAAGGTAA
CTGGCTTCAGCAGAGCGCAGATACCAAATACTGTTCTTCTAGTGTAGCCGTAGTTAGGCCACCACTTCAA
GAACTCTGTAGCACCGCCTACATACCTCGCTCTGCTAATCCTGTTACCAGTGGCTGCTGCCAGTGGCGAT
AAGTCGTGTCTTACCGGGTTGGACTCAAGACGATAGTTACCGGATAAGGCGCAGCGGTCGGGCTGAACGG
GGGGTTCGTGCACACAGCCCAGCTTGGAGCGAACGACCTACACCGAACTGAGATACCTACAGCGTGAGCT
ATGAGAAAGCGCCACGCTTCCCGAAGGGAGAAAGGCGGACAGGTATCCGGTAAGCGGCAGGGTCGGAACA
GGAGAGCGCACGAGGGAGCTTCCAGGGGGAAACGCCTGGTATCTTTATAGTCCTGTCGGGTTTCGCCACC
TCTGACTTGAGCGTCGATTTTTGTGATGCTCGTCAGGGGGGCGGAGCCTATGGAAAAACGCCAGCAACGC
GGCCTTTTTACGGTTCCTGGCCTTTTGCTGGCCTTTTGCTCACATGTTCTTTCCTGCGTTATCCCCTGAT
TCTGTGGATAACCGTATTACCGCCTTTGAGTGAGCTGATACCGCTCGCCGCAGCCGAACGACCGAGCGCA
GCGAGTCAGTGAGCGAGGAAGCGGAAGAGCGCCCAATACGCAAACCGCCTCTCCCCGCGCGTTGGCCGAT
TCATTAATGCAGCTGGCACGACAGGTTTCCCGACTGGAAAGCGGGCAGTGAGCGCAACGCAATTAATGTG
AGTTAGCTCACTCATTAGGCACCCCAGGCTTTACACTTTATGCTTCCGGCTCGTATGTTGTGTGGAATTG
TGAGCGGATAACAATTTCACACAGGAAACAGCTATGACCATGATTACGCCAAGCGCGCAATTAACCCTCA
CTAAAGGGAACAAAAGCTGGAGCTGCAAGCTTAATGTAGTCTTATGCAATACTCTTGTAGTCTTGCAACA
TGGTAACGATGAGTTAGCAACATGCCTTACAAGGAGAGAAAAAGCACCGTGCATGCCGATTGGTGGAAGT
AAGGTGGTACGATCGTGCCTTATTAGGAAGGCAACAGACGGGTCTGACATGGATTGGACGAACCACTGAA
TTGCCGCATTGCAGAGATATTGTATTTAAGTGCCTAGCTCGATACATAAACGGGTCTCTCTGGTTAGACC
AGATCTGAGCCTGGGAGCTCTCTGGCTAACTAGGGAACCCACTGCTTAAGCCTCAATAAAGCTTGCCTTG
AGTGCTTCAAGTAGTGTGTGCCCGTCTGTTGTGTGACTCTGGTAACTAGAGATCCCTCAGACCCTTTTAG
TCAGTGTGGAAAATCTCTAGCAGTGGCGCCCGAACAGGGACTTGAAAGCGAAAGGGAAACCAGAGGAGCT
CTCTCGACGCAGGACTCGGCTTGCTGAAGCGCGCACGGCAAGAGGCGAGGGGCGGCGACTGGTGAGTACG
CCAAAAATTTTGACTAGCGGAGGCTAGAAGGAGAGAGATGGGTGCGAGAGCGTCAGTATTAAGCGGGGGA
GAATTAGATCGCGATGGGAAAAAATTCGGTTAAGGCCAGGGGGAAAGAAAAAATATAAATTAAAACATAT
AGTATGGGCAAGCAGGGAGCTAGAACGATTCGCAGTTAATCCTGGCCTGTTAGAAACATCAGAAGGCTGT
AGACAAATACTGGGACAGCTACAACCATCCCTTCAGACAGGATCAGAAGAACTTAGATCATTATATAATA
CAGTAGCAACCCTCTATTGTGTGCATCAAAGGATAGAGATAAAAGACACCAAGGAAGCTTTAGACAAGAT
AGAGGAAGAGCAAAACAAAAGTAAGACCACCGCACAGCAAGCGGCCGCTGATCTTCAGACCTGGAGGAGG
AGATATGAGGGACAATTGGAGAAGTGAATTATATAAATATAAAGTAGTAAAAATTGAACCATTAGGAGTA
GCACCCACCAAGGCAAAGAGAAGAGTGGTGCAGAGAGAAAAAAGAGCAGTGGGAATAGGAGCTTTGTTCC
TTGGGTTCTTGGGAGCAGCAGGAAGCACTATGGGCGCAGCGTCAATGACGCTGACGGTACAGGCCAGACA
ATTATTGTCTGGTATAGTGCAGCAGCAGAACAATTTGCTGAGGGCTATTGAGGCGCAACAGCATCTGTTG
CAACTCACAGTCTGGGGCATCAAGCAGCTCCAGGCAAGAATCCTGGCTGTGGAAAGATACCTAAAGGATC
AACAGCTCCTGGGGATTTGGGGTTGCTCTGGAAAACTCATTTGCACCACTGCTGTGCCTTGGAATGCTAG
TTGGAGTAATAAATCTCTGGAACAGATTTGGAATCACACGACCTGGATGGAGTGGGACAGAGAAATTAAC
AATTACACAAGCTTAATACACTCCTTAATTGAAGAATCGCAAAACCAGCAAGAAAAGAATGAACAAGAAT
TATTGGAATTAGATAAATGGGCAAGTTTGTGGAATTGGTTTAACATAACAAATTGGCTGTGGTATATAAA
ATTATTCATAATGATAGTAGGAGGCTTGGTAGGTTTAAGAATAGTTTTTGCTGTACTTTCTATAGTGAAT
AGAGTTAGGCAGGGATATTCACCATTATCGTTTCAGACCCACCTCCCAACCCCGAGGGGACCCAGAGAGG
GCCTATTTCCCATGATTCCTTCATATTTGCATATACGATACAAGGCTGTTAGAGAGATAATTAGAATTAA
TTTGACTGTAAACACAAAGATATTAGTACAAAATACGTGACGTAGAAAGTAATAATTTCTTGGGTAGTTT
GCAGTTTTAAAATTATGTTTTAAAATGGACTATCATATGCTTACCGTAACTTGAAAGTATTTCGATTTCT
TGGCTTTATATATCTTGTGGAAAGGACGAAACACCGATCATCTCGGATCGCCACGGGTTTTAGAGCTAGA
AATAGCAAGTTAAAATAAGGCTAGTCCGTTATCAACTTGAAAAAGTGGCACCGAGTCGGTGCTTTTTTAA
GCTTGGCGTAACTAGATCTTGAGACAAATGGCAGTATTCATCCACAATTTTAAAAGAAAAGGGGGGATTG
GGGGGTACAGTGCAGGGGAAAGAATAGTAGACATAATAGCAACAGACATACAAACTAAAGAATTACAAAA
ACAAATTACAAAAATTCAAAATTTTCGGGTTTATTACAGGGACAGCAGAGATCCACTTTGGCGCCGGCTC
GAGGGGG
