>Addgene plasmid #78029 | CKM gRNA (BRDN0001146579) | depositor partial sequence | sequence record 145488 | Target Sequence
ATCATCTCGGATCGCCACGG
