>Addgene plasmid #78029 | CKM gRNA (BRDN0001146579) | addgene partial sequence | sequence record 188859 | hU6-F
TGACGTAGAAAGTAATAATTTCTTGGGTAGTTTGCAGTTTTAAAATTATGTTTTAAAATGGACTATCATA
TGCTTACCGTAACTTGAAAGTATTTCGATTTCTTGGCTTTATATATCTTGTGGAAAGGACGAAACACCGA
TCATCTCGGATCGCCACGGGTTTTAGAGCTAGAAATAGCAAGTTAAAATAAGGCTAGTCCGTTATCAACT
TGAAAAAGTGGCACCGAGTCGGTGCTTTTTTAAGCTTGGCGTAACTAGATCTTGAGACAAATGGCAGTAT
TCATCCACAATTTTAAAAGAAAAGGGGGGATTGGGGGGTACAGTGCAGGGGAAAGAATAGTAGACATAAT
AGCAACAGACATACAAACTAAAGAATTACAAAAACAAATTACAAAAATTCAAAATTTTCGGGTTTATTAC
AGGGACAGCAGAGATCCACTTTGGCGCCGGCTCGAGGGGGCCCGGGTGCAAAGATGGATAAAGTTTTAAA
CAGAGAGGAATCTTTGCAGCTAATGGACCTTCTAGGTCTTGAAAGGAGTGGGAATTGGCTCCGGTGCCCG
TCAGTGGGCA
